Addgene plasmid #189916: p667-UBC-STKLD1-V5-miniTurbo_IDG-K
Purpose: Gateway destination clone of STKLD1 (human) tagged with C-terminal V5-miniTurbo for generating protein-proximity networks using proximity-dependent biotinylation proteomics
Depositing lab: Ben Major. Depositing organization: Washington University in Saint Louis.
Backbone
  Vector backbone: pDest667
  Backbone manufacturer: PEL
  Backbone size w/o insert (bp): 9014
  Vector type: Mammalian Expression, Lentiviral ; Gateway Destination
  Selectable markers: Puromycin
Growth in bacteria
  Bacterial resistance: Ampicillin, 100 μg/mL
  Growth temperature: 30°C
  Growth strain: DH10B
  Copy number: Low Copy
Gene/Insert
  Gene/Insert name: STKLD1 (alt names: STKLD1-V5-miniTurbo; V5-miniTurbo)
  Species: H. sapiens (human)
  Entrez Gene: C9orf96 (a.k.a. Sk521, SgK071, MGC43306, RP11-244N20.8)
  Promoter: Ubiquitin
  Tag / fusion protein: V5-miniTurbo (C terminal on insert)
  Cloning method: Gateway Cloning
  Sequencing primers: 5′ TGAAGCTCCGGTTTTGAACT; 3′ CATTTCCTCCCTCTGCTTCC
Terms and licenses: Academic/Nonprofit Terms; Industry Terms: Not Available to Industry
Depositor comments: These plasmids were generated as part of the Illuminating the Druggable Genome (IDG) program sponsored by the NIH Common Fund. The goal of this program is to identify, gather, and distribute information and resources for proteins that currently are not well-studied yet belong to commonly drug-targeted protein families: protein kinases, non-olfactory G-protein coupled receptors (GPCRs), and ion channels. The IDG program is designed to develop fundamental research tools for understudied proteins, elucidate their function, and disseminate the IDG-related resources and data to the greater scientific community. These lentiviral gateway destination plasmids were generated, as part of the Kinase-Data and Resource Generating Center (DRGC), using the single fragment or multisite gateway cloning technology. They were used for generating proteomics-based protein-interaction and protein-proximity networks that can be accessed through the kinase-DRGC website https://darkkinome.org/. Each plasmid has either an N- or C-terminal fusion protein (Flag/ V5/V5-miniTurbo/V5-TurboID/miniTurbo-V5/TurboID-V5) tagged understudied kinase driven under either a CMV or Ubiquitin (UBC) promoter. All inserts in the pENTR plasmids used to generate the deposited destination plasmids were end-sequenced and insert size validated prior to multi-site gateway cloning. The combined insert size of the single fragment or three fragment destination plasmids were confirmed by restriction digestion (BsrGI, and EcoRV for pDest667; BsrGI, EcoRV, and BstZ17I for pDest663; and BsrGI for pHAGE) and all plasmids were partially sequenced to ensure in-frame ORFs and fusion tags.
How to cite: p667-UBC-STKLD1-V5-miniTurbo_IDG-K was a gift from Ben Major (Addgene plasmid # 189916 ; http://n2t.net/addgene:189916 ; RRID:Addgene_189916)
