[The description below was written by a language model from this plasmid's Addgene catalogue record and pLannotate feature annotations shown in this document.]
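Description:
p667-UBC-STKLD1-V5-miniTurbo_IDG-K is a lentiviral mammalian expression clone built on the pDest667 Gateway destination backbone, carrying the human understudied kinase-family gene STKLD1 (also known as C9orf96 or SgK071). In bacteria it is maintained through a ColE1/pUC-type origin and selected with ampicillin via the bla gene. The catalogue lists it as low copy even though the annotated origin is of the high-copy class. An f1 origin and remnants of a lac/lacZα cloning region are also present. The viral portion has a third-generation layout: an RSV promoter drives a truncated HIV-1 5' LTR, followed by the Ψ packaging signal with a gag fragment, the RRE for Rev-dependent export of the genomic RNA, and the cPPT/CTS. A second truncated LTR lies downstream, followed by an SV40 polyadenylation signal and SV40 origin.

The payload was assembled by multisite Gateway recombination, which leaves attB4, attB1 and attB2 scars between the modules. The human ubiquitin C promoter drives the STKLD1 open reading frame, which is fused at its C terminus to V5-miniTurbo. The feature table annotates miniTurbo but not the V5 epitope, which the catalogue places in this tag. miniTurbo is an engineered, truncated E. coli biotin ligase that biotinylates nearby proteins. A WPRE follows to enhance transcript expression, and a separate mouse PGK promoter–puromycin N-acetyltransferase cassette allows selection of transduced cells. The plasmid was produced within the Illuminating the Druggable Genome program to map protein-proximity networks of poorly characterised kinases by proximity-dependent biotinylation proteomics. The depositor reports validation by restriction digestion and partial sequencing.
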