Features (pLannotate 1.2.2; 31 found; start..end, strand, type, name):
     26..130     +  promoter       AmpR promoter: bla
    131..991     +  CDS            AmpR: β-lactamase; bla; confers resistance to ampicillin, carbenicillin, and related antibiotics
   1162..1750    +  rep_origin     ori: high-copy-number ColE1/pMB1/pBR322/pUC origin of replication
   1933..2025    +  CDS            lacI (fragment): lac repressor; lacI; The lac repressor binds to the lac operator to inhibit transcription in E. coli. This inhibition can be relieved by adding lactose or isopropyl-β-D-thiogalactopyranoside (IPTG).
   2038..2059    +  protein_bind   CAP binding site: CAP binding activates transcription in the presence of cAMP. E. coli catabolite activator protein
   2074..2104    +  promoter       lac promoter: promoter for the E. coli lac operon
   2108..2130    +  protein_bind   lac operator (fragment): The lac repressor binds to the lac operator to inhibit transcription in E. coli. This inhibition can be relieved by adding lactose or isopropyl-β-D-thiogalactopyranoside (IPTG). lac repressor encoded by lacI
   2173..2191    +  promoter       T3 promoter: promoter for bacteriophage T3 RNA polymerase
   2219..2445    +  promoter       RSV promoter: Rous sarcoma virus enhancer/promoter
   2446..2626    +  LTR            5' LTR (truncated): truncated 5' long terminal repeat (LTR) from HIV-1
   2673..2798    +  misc_feature   HIV-1 Ψ: packaging signal of human immunodeficiency virus type 1
   2782..3145    +  CDS            HIV-1 gag (fragment): gag protein from human immunodeficiency virus 1; gag
   3291..3524    +  misc_feature   RRE: The Rev response element (RRE) of HIV-1 allows for Rev-dependent mRNA export from the nucleus to the cytoplasm.
   3901..4001    +  CDS            Rev (fragment): human immunodeficiency virus 1 (HIV-1) Rev protein; rev; enhances nuclear export of unspliced and incompletely spliced viral mRNAs
   4020..4136    +  misc_feature   cPPT/CTS: central polypurine tract and central termination sequence of HIV-1
   4168..4188    +  protein_bind   attB4: mutant version of attB; core recombination site for the Gateway® BP reaction BP Clonase™
   4188..5399    +  promoter       UbC promoter: human ubiquitin C promoter
   5400..5424    +  protein_bind   attB1: mutant version of attB; recombination site for the Gateway® BP reaction BP Clonase™
   5433..7472    +  CDS            STKLD1: STKL1_HUMAN - Also known as C9orf96, SGK071. Experimental evidence at transcript level: Swiss-Prot protein existence level 2. From Homo sapiens (Human).
   7480..7500    -  protein_bind   attB2: mutant version of attB; core recombination site for the Gateway® BP reaction BP Clonase™
   7551..8321    +  CDS            miniTurbo: N-terminally truncated mutant of the E. coli biotin ligase BioID engineered for improved catalytic efficiency (Branon et al., 2018)
   8376..8964    +  misc_feature   WPRE: woodchuck hepatitis virus posttranscriptional regulatory element
   8978..9477    +  promoter       PGK promoter: mouse phosphoglycerate kinase 1 promoter
   9498..10097   +  CDS            PuroR: puromycin N-acetyltransferase; pac from Streptomyces alboniger; confers resistance to puromycin
  10165..10302   +  CDS            nef (fragment): NEF_HV1LA - Experimental evidence at protein level: Swiss-Prot protein existence level 1. Extracellular Nef protein targets CD4(+) T-lymphocytes for apoptosis by interacting with CXCR4 surface receptors. From Human immunodeficiency virus type 1 group M subtype B (isolate Lai) (HIV-1).
  10288..10468   +  LTR            5' LTR (truncated): truncated 5' long terminal repeat (LTR) from HIV-1
  10540..10661   +  polyA_signal   SV40 poly(A) signal: SV40 polyadenylation signal
  10701..10836   +  rep_origin     SV40 ori: SV40 origin of replication
  10857..10875   -  promoter       T7 promoter: promoter for bacteriophage T7 RNA polymerase
  10883..11038   +  CDS            lacZα (fragment): LacZα fragment of β-galactosidase; lacZ fragment
  11043..11471   +  rep_origin     f1 ori (sequence partly withheld): f1 bacteriophage origin of replication; arrow indicates direction of (+) strand synthesis
>Addgene plasmid #189916 | p667-UBC-STKLD1-V5-miniTurbo_IDG-K | addgene full sequence | sequence record 374148 | Addgene NGS Result
AGGTGGCACTTTTCGGGGAAATGTGCGCGGAACCCCTATTTGTTTATTTTTCTAAATACATTCAAATATG
TATCCGCTCATGAGACAATAACCCTGATAAATGCTTCAATAATATTGAAAAAGGAAGAGTATGAGTATTC
AACATTTCCGTGTCGCCCTTATTCCCTTTTTTGCGGCATTTTGCCTTCCTGTTTTTGCTCACCCAGAAAC
GCTGGTGAAAGTAAAAGATGCTGAAGATCAGTTGGGTGCACGAGTGGGTTACATCGAACTGGATCTCAAC
AGCGGTAAGATCCTTGAGAGTTTTCGCCCCGAAGAACGTTTTCCAATGATGAGCACTTTTAAAGTTCTGC
TATGTGGCGCGGTATTATCCCGTATTGACGCCGGGCAAGAGCAACTCGGTCGCCGCATACACTATTCTCA
GAATGACTTGGTTGAGTACTCACCAGTCACAGAAAAGCATCTTACGGATGGCATGACAGTAAGAGAATTA
TGCAGTGCTGCCATAACCATGAGTGATAACACTGCGGCCAACTTACTTCTGACAACGATCGGAGGACCGA
AGGAGCTAACCGCTTTTTTGCACAACATGGGGGATCATGTAACTCGCCTTGATCGTTGGGAACCGGAGCT
GAATGAAGCCATACCAAACGACGAGCGTGACACCACGATGCCTGTAGCAATGGCAACAACGTTGCGCAAA
CTATTAACTGGCGAACTACTTACTCTAGCTTCCCGGCAACAATTAATAGACTGGATGGAGGCGGATAAAG
TTGCAGGACCACTTCTGCGCTCGGCCCTTCCGGCTGGCTGGTTTATTGCTGATAAATCTGGAGCCGGTGA
GCGTGGGTCTCGCGGTATCATTGCAGCACTGGGGCCAGATGGTAAGCCCTCCCGTATCGTAGTTATCTAC
ACGACGGGGAGTCAGGCAACTATGGATGAACGAAATAGACAGATCGCTGAGATAGGTGCCTCACTGATTA
AGCATTGGTAACTGTCAGACCAAGTTTACTCATATATACTTTAGATTGATTTAAAACTTCATTTTTAATT
TAAAAGGATCTAGGTGAAGATCCTTTTTGATAATCTCATGACCAAAATCCCTTAACGTGAGTTTTCGTTC
CACTGAGCGTCAGACCCCGTAGAAAAGATCAAAGGATCTTCTTGAGATCCTTTTTTTCTGCGCGTAATCT
GCTGCTTGCAAACAAAAAAACCACCGCTACCAGCGGTGGTTTGTTTGCCGGATCAAGAGCTACCAACTCT
TTTTCCGAAGGTAACTGGCTTCAGCAGAGCGCAGATACCAAATACTGTTCTTCTAGTGTAGCCGTAGTTA
GGCCACCACTTCAAGAACTCTGTAGCACCGCCTACATACCTCGCTCTGCTAATCCTGTTACCAGTGGCTG
CTGCCAGTGGCGATAAGTCGTGTCTTACCGGGTTGGACTCAAGACGATAGTTACCGGATAAGGCGCAGCG
GTCGGGCTGAACGGGGGGTTCGTGCACACAGCCCAGCTTGGAGCGAACGACCTACACCGAACTGAGATAC
CTACAGCGTGAGCTATGAGAAAGCGCCACGCTTCCCGAAGGGAGAAAGGTGGACAGGTATCCGGTAAGCG
GCAGGGTCGGAACAGGAGAGCGCACGAGGGAGCTTCCAGGGGGAAACGCCTGGTATCTTTATAGTCCTGT
CGGGTTTCGCCACCTCTGACTTGAGCGTCGATTTTTGTGATGCTCGTCAGGGGGGCGGAGCCTATGGAAA
AACGCCAGCAACGCGGCCTTTTTACGGTTCCTGGCCTTTTGCTGGCCTTTTGCTCACATGTTCTTTCCTG
CGTTATCCCCTGATTCTGTGGATAACCGTATTACCGCCTTTGAGTGAGCTGATACCGCTCGCCGCAGCCG
AACGACCGAGCGCAGCGAGTCAGTGAGCGAGGAAGCGGAAGAGCGCCCAATACGCAAACCGCCTCTCCCC
GCGCGTTGGCCGATTCATTAATGCAGCTGGCACGACAGGTTTCCCGACTGGAAAGCGGGCAGTGAGCGCA
ACGCAATTAATGTGAGTTAGCTCACTCATTAGGCACCCCAGGCTTTACACTTTATGCTTCCGGCTCGTAT
GTTGTGTGGAATTGTGAGCGGATAACAATTTCACACAGGAAACAGCTATGACCATGATTACGCCAAGCGC
GCAATTAACCCTCACTAAAGGGAACAAAAGCTGGAGCTGCAAGCTTAATGTAGTCTTATGCAATACTCTT
GTAGTCTTGCAACATGGTAACGATGAGTTAGCAACATGCCTTACAAGGAGAGAAAAAGCACCGTGCATGC
CGATTGGTGGAAGTAAGGTGGTACGATCGTGCCTTATTAGGAAGGCAACAGACGGGTCTGACATGGATTG
GACGAACCACTGAATTGCCGCATTGCAGAGATATTGTATTTAAGTGCCTAGCTCGATACATAAACGGGTC
TCTCTGGTTAGACCAGATCTGAGCCTGGGAGCTCTCTGGCTAACTAGGGAACCCACTGCTTAAGCCTCAA
TAAAGCTTGCCTTGAGTGCTTCAAGTAGTGTGTGCCCGTCTGTTGTGTGACTCTGGTAACTAGAGATCCC
TCAGACCCTTTTAGTCAGTGTGGAAAATCTCTAGCAGTGGCGCCCGAACAGGGACTTGAAAGCGAAAGGG
AAACCAGAGGAGCTCTCTCGACGCAGGACTCGGCTTGCTGAAGCGCGCACGGCAAGAGGCGAGGGGCGGC
GACTGGTGAGTACGCCAAAAATTTTGACTAGCGGAGGCTAGAAGGAGAGAGATGGGTGCGAGAGCGTCAG
TATTAAGCGGGGGAGAATTAGATCGCGATGGGAAAAAATTCGGTTAAGGCCAGGGGGAAAGAAAAAATAT
AAATTAAAACATATAGTATGGGCAAGCAGGGAGCTAGAACGATTCGCAGTTAATCCTGGCCTGTTAGAAA
CATCAGAAGGCTGTAGACAAATACTGGGACAGCTACAACCATCCCTTCAGACAGGATCAGAAGAACTTAG
ATCATTATATAATACAGTAGCAACCCTCTATTGTGTGCATCAAAGGATAGAGATAAAAGACACCAAGGAA
GCTTTAGACAAGATAGAGGAAGAGCAAAACAAAAGTAAGACCACCGCACAGCAAGCGGCCGCTGATCTTC
AGACCTGGAGGAGGAGATATGAGGGACAATTGGAGAAGTGAATTATATAAATATAAAGTAGTAAAAATTG
AACCATTAGGAGTAGCACCCACCAAGGCAAAGAGAAGAGTGGTGCAGAGAGAAAAAAGAGCAGTGGGAAT
AGGAGCTTTGTTCCTTGGGTTCTTGGGAGCAGCAGGAAGCACTATGGGCGCAGCGTCAATGACGCTGACG
GTACAGGCCAGACAATTATTGTCTGGTATAGTGCAGCAGCAGAACAATTTGCTGAGGGCTATTGAGGCGC
AACAGCATCTGTTGCAACTCACAGTCTGGGGCATCAAGCAGCTCCAGGCAAGAATCCTGGCTGTGGAAAG
ATACCTAAAGGATCAACAGCTCCTGGGGATTTGGGGTTGCTCTGGAAAACTCATTTGCACCACTGCTGTG
CCTTGGAATGCTAGTTGGAGTAATAAATCTCTGGAACAGATTTGGAATCACACGACCTGGATGGAGTGGG
ACAGAGAAATTAACAATTACACAAGCTTAATACACTCCTTAATTGAAGAATCGCAAAACCAGCAAGAAAA
GAATGAACAAGAATTATTGGAATTAGATAAATGGGCAAGTTTGTGGAATTGGTTTAACATAACAAATTGG
CTGTGGTATATAAAATTATTCATAATGATAGTAGGAGGCTTGGTAGGTTTAAGAATAGTTTTTGCTGTAC
TTTCTATAGTGAATAGAGTTAGGCAGGGATATTCACCATTATCGTTTCAGACCCACCTCCCAACCCCGAG
GGGACCCGACAGGCCCGAAGGAATAGAAGAAGAAGGTGGAGAGAGAGACAGAGACAGATCCATTCGATTA
GTGAACGGATCTCGACGGTATCGGTTAACTTTTAAAAGAAAAGGGGGGATTGGGGGGTACAGTGCAGGGG
AAAGAATAGTAGACATAATAGCAACAGACATACAAACTAAAGAATTACAAAAACAAATTACAAAATTCAA
AATTTTATCGTCCAGTGTGGTGGAATTCTGCAGATATCAACTTTGTATAGAAAAGTTGGCCTCCGCGCCG
GGTTTTGGCGCCTCCCGCGGGCGCCCCCCTCCTCACGGCGAGCGCTGCCACGTCAGACGAAGGGCGCAGC
GAGCGTCCTGATCCTTCCGCCCGGACGCTCAGGACAGCGGCCCGCTGCTCATAAGACTCGGCCTTAGAAC
CCCAGTATCAGCAGAAGGACATTTTAGGACGGGACTTGGGTGACTCTAGGGCACTGGTTTTCTTTCCAGA
GAGCGGAACAGGCGAGGAAAAGTAGTCCCTTCTCGGCGATTCTGCGGAGGGATCTCCGTGGGGCGGTGAA
CGCCGATGATTATATAAGGACGCGCCGGGTGTGGCACAGCTAGTTCCGTCGCAGCCGGGATTTGGGTCGC
GGTTCTTGTTTGTGGATCGCTGTGATCGTCACTTGGTGAGTAGCGGGCTGCTGGGCTGGCCGGGGCTTTC
GTGGCCGCCGGGCCGCTCGGTGGGACGGAAGCGTGTGGAGAGACCGCCAAGGGCTGTAGTCTGGGTCCGC
GAGCAAGGTTGCCCTGAACTGGGGGTTGGGGGGAGCGCAGCAAAATGGCGGCTGTTCCCGAGTCTTGAAT
GGAAGACGCTTGTGAGGCGGGCTGTGAGGTCGTTGAAACAAGGTGGGGGGCATGGTGGGCGGCAAGAACC
CAAGGTCTTGAGGCCTTCGCTAATGCGGGAAAGCTCTTATTCGGGTGAGATGGGCTGGGGCACCATCTGG
GGACCCTGACGTGAAGTTTGTCACTGACTGGAGAACTCGGTTTGTCGTCTGTTGCGGGGGCGGCAGTTAT
GGCGGTGCCGTTGGGCAGTGCACCCGTACCTTTGGGAGCGCGCGCCCTCGTCGTGTCGTGACGTCACCCG
TTCTGTTGGCTTATAATGCAGGGTGGGGCCACCTGCCGGTAGGTGTGCGGTAGGCTTTTCTCCGTCGCAG
GACGCAGGGTTCGGGCCTAGGGTAGGCTCTCCTGAATCGACAGGCGCCGGACCTCTGGTGAGGGGAGGGA
TAAGTGAGGCGTCAGTTTCTTTGGTCGGTTTTATGTACCTATCTTCTTAAGTAGCTGAAGCTCCGGTTTT
GAACTATGCGCTCGGGGTTGGCGAGTGTGTTTTGTGAAGTTTTTTAGGCACCTTTTGAAATGTAATCATT
TGGGTCAATATGTAATTTTCAGTGTTAGACTAGTAAATTGTCCGCTAAATTCTGGCCGTTTTTGGCTTTT
TTGTTAGACACAAGTTTGTACAAAAAAGCAGGCTTAGCCACCATGCTGGGCCCTGGCTCTAACCGGAGAA
GGCCAACACAGGGAGAGAGGGGACCTGGAAGCCCAGGAGAGCCCATGGAGAAGTACCAGGTGCTGTATCA
GCTGAACCCAGGCGCCCTGGGCGTGAATCTGGTCGTGGAGGAGATGGAGACCAAGGTGAAGCACGTGATC
AAGCAGGTGGAGTGCATGGACGATCACTACGCAAGCCAGGCCCTGGAGGAGCTGATGCCACTGCTGAAGC
TGCGGCACGCCCACATCTCCGTGTACCAGGAGCTGTTCATCACATGGAACGGCGAGATCAGCTCCCTGTA
CCTGTGCCTGGTCATGGAGTTCAATGAGCTGTCCTTTCAGGAAGTGATCGAGGACAAGAGAAAGGCCAAG
AAGATCATCGATTCTGAGTGGATGCAGAACGTGCTGGGACAGGTGCTGGACGCACTGGAGTATCTGCACC
ACCTGGATATCATCCACAGGAACCTGAAGCCTTCCAATATCATCCTGATCTCTAGCGACCACTGCAAGCT
GCAGGATCTGTCCTCTAACGTGCTGATGACCGACAAGGCCAAGTGGAATATCAGAGCCGAGGAGGATCCT
TTCAGGAAGAGCTGGATGGCCCCAGAGGCCCTGAATTTCTCTTTTAGCCAGAAGTCCGACATCTGGTCTC
TGGGCTGCATCATCCTGGACATGACATCCTGTTCTTTTATGGATGGCACCGAGGCCATGCACCTGAGGAA
GTCCCTGAGGCAGAGCCCAGGATCCCTGAAGGCCGTGCTGAAGACAATGGAGGAGAAGCAGATCCCCGAC
GTGGAGACCTTCAGAAACCTGCTGCCCCTGATGCTGCAGATCGACCCTTCTGATCGCATCACAATCAAGG
ATGTGGTGCACATCACCTTCCTGCGGGGCAGCTTCAAGAGCAGCTGCGTGAGCCTGACACTGCACAGGCA
GATGGTGCCCGCCAGCATCACCGACATGCTGCTGGAGGGCAATGTGGCCAGCATCCTGGAAGTGATGCAG
AAGTTTTCCGGCTGGCCTGAGGTGCAGCTGAGAGCCATGAAGAGGCTGCTGAAGATGCCAGCAGATCAGC
TGGGACTGCCATGGCCCCCTGAGCTGGTGGAGGTGGTGGTGACCACAATGGAGCTGCACGACAGAGTGCT
GGATGTGCAGCTGTGCGCCTGTTCCCTGCTGCTGCACCTGCTGGGACAGGCCCTGGTGCACCACCCAGAG
GCAAAGGCACCTTGCAACCAGGCCATCACAAGCACCCTGCTGTCCGCCCTGCAGTCTCACCCTGAGGAGG
AGCCACTGCTGGTCATGGTGTACAGCCTGCTGGCCATCACCACAACCCAGGAGAGCGAGTCCCTGTCTGA
GGAGCTGCAGAACGCCGGCCTGCTGGAGCACATCCTGGAGCACCTGAATTCTAGCCTGAAGTCTAGGGAC
GTGTGCGCAAGCGGACTGGGACTGCTGTGGGCACTGCTGCTGGATGGCATCATCGTGAATAAGGCCCCAC
TGGAGAAGGTGCCCGACCTGATCTCCCAGGTGCTGGCAACCTACCCAGCAGATGGAGAGATGGCAGAGGC
ATCTTGCGGCGTGTTCTGGCTGCTGAGCCTGCTGGGCTGTATCAAGGAGCAGCAGTTTGAGCAGGTGGTG
GCCCTGCTGCTGCAGAGCATCAGGCTGTGCCAGGACCGGGCCCTGCTGGTGAACAATGCCTATAGGGGAC
TGGCAAGCCTGGTGAAGGTGTCCGAGCTGGCCGCCTTTAAGGTGGTGGTGCAGGAGGAGGGAGGATCTGG
ACTGAGCCTGATCAAGGAGACATACCAGCTGCACCGGGACGATCCTGAGGTGGTGGAGAATGTGGGCATG
CTGCTGGTGCACCTGGCCAGCTATGAGGAGATCCTGCCAGAGCTGGTGTCCTCTAGCATGAAGGCCCTGC
TGCAGGAGATCAAGGAGCGGTTCACCTCCTCTCTGGTGTCCGATAGCTCCGCCTTTTCTAAGCCAGGACT
GCCACCAGGAGGATCCCCTCAGCTGGGCTGTACAACCTCTGGCGGCCTGGAGTCAAACCCAGCTTTCTTG
TACAAAGTGGGCGGCAAGCCCATCCCCAACCCCCTGCTGGGCCTGGACAGCACCGCTAGCATCCCGCTGC
TGAACGCTAAACAGATTCTGGGACAGCTGGACGGCGGGAGCGTGGCAGTCCTGCCTGTGGTCGACTCCAC
CAATCAGTACCTGCTGGATCGAATCGGCGAGCTGAAGAGTGGGGATGCTTGCATTGCAGAATATCAGCAG
GCAGGGAGAGGAAGCAGAGGGAGGAAATGGTTCTCTCCTTTTGGAGCTAACCTGTACCTGAGTATGTTTT
GGCGCCTGAAGCGGGGACCAGCAGCAATCGGCCTGGGCCCGGTCATCGGAATTGTCATGGCAGAAGCGCT
GCGAAAGCTGGGAGCAGACAAGGTGCGAGTCAAATGGCCCAATGACCTGTATCTGCAGGATAGAAAGCTG
GCAGGCATCCTGGTGGAGCTGGCCGGAATAACAGGCGATGCTGCACAGATCGTCATTGGCGCCGGGATTA
ACGTGGCTATGAGGCGCGTGGAGGAAAGCGTGGTCAATCAGGGCTGGATCACACTGCAGGAAGCAGGGAT
TAACCTGGACAGGAATACTCTGGCCGCTATGCTGATCCGAGAGCTGCGGGCAGCCCTGGAACTGTTCGAG
CAGGAAGGCCTGGCTCCATATCTGTCACGGTGGGAGAAGCTGGATAACTTCATCAATAGACCCGTGAAGC
TGATCATTGGGGACAAAGAGATTTTCGGGATTAGCCGGGGGATTGATAAACAGGGAGCCCTGCTGCTGGA
ACAGGACGGAGTTATCAAACCCTGGATGGGCGGAGAAATCAGTCTGCGGTCTGCCGAAAAGTAAGCCAAC
TTTATTATACATAGTTGATATCCAGCACAGTGGCGGCCGCTCGACAATCAACCTCTGGATTACAAAATTT
GTGAAAGATTGACTGGTATTCTTAACTATGTTGCTCCTTTTACGCTATGTGGATACGCTGCTTTAATGCC
TTTGTATCATGCTATTGCTTCCCGTATGGCTTTCATTTTCTCCTCCTTGTATAAATCCTGGTTGCTGTCT
CTTTATGAGGAGTTGTGGCCCGTTGTCAGGCAACGTGGCGTGGTGTGCACTGTGTTTGCTGACGCAACCC
CCACTGGTTGGGGCATTGCCACCACCTGTCAGCTCCTTTCCGGGACTTTCGCTTTCCCCCTCCCTATTGC
CACGGCGGAACTCATCGCCGCCTGCCTTGCCCGCTGCTGGACAGGGGCTCGGCTGTTGGGCACTGACAAT
TCCGTGGTGTTGTCGGGGAAGCTGACGTCCTTTCCATGGCTGCTCGCCTGTGTTGCCACCTGGATTCTGC
GCGGGACGTCCTTCTGCTACGTCCCTTCGGCCCTCAATCCAGCGGACCTTCCTTCCCGCGGCCTGCTGCC
GGCTCTGCGGCCTCTTCCGCGTCTTCGCCTTCGCCCTCAGACGAGTCGGATCTCCCTTTGGGCCGCCTCC
CCGCCTGGAATTCTACCGGGTAGGGGAGGCGCTTTTCCCAAGGCAGTCTGGAGCATGCGCTTTAGCAGCC
CCGCTGGGCACTTGGCGCTACACAAGTGGCCTCTGGCCTCGCACACATTCCACATCCACCGGTAGGCGCC
AACCGGCTCCGTTCTTTGGTGGCCCCTTCGCGCCACCTTCTACTCCTCCCCTAGTCAGGAAGTTCCCCCC
CGCCCCGCAGCTCGCGTCGTGCAGGACGTGACAAATGGAAGTAGCACGTCTCACTAGTCTCGTGCAGATG
GACAGCACCGCTGAGCAATGGAAGCGGGTAGGCCTTTGGGGCAGCGGCCAATAGCAGCTTTGCTCCTTCG
CTTTCTGGGCTCAGAGGCTGGGAAGGGGTGGGTCCGGGGGCGGGCTCAGGGGCGGGCTCAGGGGCGGGGC
GGGCGCCCGAAGGTCCTCCGGAGGCCCGGCATTCTGCACGCTTCAAAAGCGCACGTCTGCCGCGCTGTTC
TCCTCTTCCTCATCTCCGGGCCTTTCGACCTGCAGCCCAAGCTTACCATGACCGAGTACAAGCCCACGGT
GCGCCTCGCCACCCGCGACGACGTCCCCAGGGCCGTACGCACCCTCGCCGCCGCGTTCGCCGACTACCCC
GCCACGCGCCACACCGTCGATCCGGACCGCCACATCGAGCGGGTCACCGAGCTGCAAGAACTCTTCCTCA
CGCGCGTCGGGCTCGACATCGGCAAGGTGTGGGTCGCGGACGACGGCGCCGCGGTGGCGGTCTGGACCAC
GCCGGAGAGCGTCGAAGCGGGGGCGGTGTTCGCCGAGATCGGCCCGCGCATGGCCGAGTTGAGCGGTTCC
CGGCTGGCCGCGCAGCAACAGATGGAAGGCCTCCTGGCGCCGCACCGGCCCAAGGAGCCCGCGTGGTTCC
TGGCCACCGTCGGCGTCTCGCCCGACCACCAGGGCAAGGGTCTGGGCAGCGCCGTCGTGCTCCCCGGAGT
GGAGGCGGCCGAGCGCGCCGGGGTGCCCGCCTTCCTGGAGACCTCCGCGCCCCGCAACCTCCCCTTCTAC
GAGCGGCTCGGCTTCACCGTCACCGCCGACGTCGAGGTGCCCGAAGGACCGCGCACCTGGTGCATGACCC
GCAAGCCCGGTGCCTGACGCCCGCCCCACGACCCGCAGCGCCCGACCGAAAGGAGCGCACGACCCCATGC
ATCTCGAGGGCCCGGTACCTTTAAGACCAATGACTTACAAGGCAGCTGTAGATCTTAGCCACTTTTTAAA
AGAAAAGGGGGGACTGGAAGGGCTAGCTCACTCCCAACGAAGACAAGATCTGCTTTTTGCTTGTACTGGG
TCTCTCTGGTTAGACCAGATCTGAGCCTGGGAGCTCTCTGGCTAACTAGGGAACCCACTGCTTAAGCCTC
AATAAAGCTTGCCTTGAGTGCTTCAAGTAGTGTGTGCCCGTCTGTTGTGTGACTCTGGTAACTAGAGATC
CCTCAGACCCTTTTAGTCAGTGTGGAAAATCTCTAGCAGTAGTAGTTCATGTCATCTTATTATTCAGTAT
TTATAACTTGCAAAGAAATGAATATCAGAGAGTGAGAGGAACTTGTTTATTGCAGCTTATAATGGTTACA
AATAAAGCAATAGCATCACAAATTTCACAAATAAAGCATTTTTTTCACTGCATTCTAGTTGTGGTTTGTC
CAAACTCATCAATGTATCTTATCATGTCTGGCTCTAGCTATCCCGCCCCTAACTCCGCCCATCCCGCCCC
TAACTCCGCCCAGTTCCGCCCATTCTCCGCCCCATGGCTGACTAATTTTTTTTATTTATGCAGAGGCCGA
GGCCGCCTCGGCCTCTGAGCTATTCCAGAAGTAGTGAGGAGGCTTTTTTGGAGGCCTAGGGACGTACCCA
ATTCGCCCTATAGTGAGTCGTATTACGCGCGCTCACTGGCCGTCGTTTTACAACGTCGTGACTGGGAAAA
CCCTGGCGTTACCCAACTTAATCGCCTTGCAGCACATCCCCCTTTCGCCAGCTGGCGTAATAGCGAAGAG
GCCCGCACCGATCGCCCTTCCCAACAGTTGCGCAGCCTGAATGGCGAATGGG
[124 nt withheld, positions 11043-11166]
C
[91 nt withheld, positions 11168-11258]
A
[49 nt withheld, positions 11260-11308]
CCTTTGACGTTGGAGTCCACGTTCTTT
[37 nt withheld, positions 11336-11372]
ACCCTATCTCGGTCTATTCTTTTGATTTATAAGGGATTTTGCCGATTTCGGCCTATTGGTTAAAAAATGA
GCTGATTTAACAAAAATTTAACGCGAATTTTAACAAAATATTAACGCTTACAATTT
